>Addgene plasmid #117094 | ZmMATE2 | addgene full sequence | sequence record 225005 | Addgene NGS Result
AGGAATTCATGGAGGATAACGGTGCTGCTGCCGCAGCTGCTGCTCCAGCTACGTCTATGCCTGCCGAGAA
GAGAGTGGCAGTCATTCAAGGCGATGCCCCCCCAGAGCCTGCAGCCGGATTATTGCCATGCGGTCCACGA
AAAACAGGCTTGCACTTATTCGTAATGAACATTAGGTCCGTCTTTAAGCTGGACGGTCTGGGTAGTGAGG
TATTACGTATCGCAGTTCCTGCATCCTTGGCCTTGGCAGCCGATCCTTTGGCTTCTCTAGTGGACACGGC
CTTCATCGGTAGACTTGGTTCTGTCGAAATTGCTGCTGTCGGGGTTAGTATTGCCATCTTTAACCAAGTG
TCCAAAGTCTGTATATATCCACTTGTCTCAGTGACTACTAGTTTTGTAGCAGAAGAAGACGCAATTATTT
CAAAAGCCGTGAGAGGTAATTCTTCACAGGAGGAAGATGTCGAGAAGGCATCTCATGTGGGATTTGACCC
TGAAACATCAAACCTGCACGCTTCTGGTCCCGCTGGCATGGCAGAATGTGTTAACTCCTGTATCCCAACT
GAATGTGCCGCAGATCCTTCCGGTCGTCAAGGTAGGTGCGAAAAACGTTACGTGCCCTCTGTGACTTCCG
CTTTGATTGTAGGTTCCATTTTGGGTTTATTGCAAGCTGTGTTCTTGGTTCTTTCTGCAAGATTTGTACT
AAATATCATGGGAGTCAAATCTGGATCTCCAATGCAGGGTCCCGCTGTGAGATATTTAACCATTAGATCC
TTAGGTGCCCCTGCCGTGTTGTTGTCCCTTGCAATGCAAGGTGTGTTTCGTGGTTTTAAGGACACTAAAA
CTCCCCTATATGCCACTGTTGTAGGCGACGCTGCTAATATCATTCTTGACCCTATCTTGATGTTTGTGTG
TCACATGGGGGTCACAGGTGCTGCAATTGCCCATGTTGTTTCCCAGTACATGATCACATTGATCTTGTTG
TGTAGACTGGTCCAACGAGTCCATGTCATCCCACCAAGTATTAAGTCTTTAAAATTCGGCCGATTTCTTG
GTTGTGGTTTTTTGTTGTTGGCTCGTGTTGTTGCCGTTACCTTTTGCGTAACACTTGCTGCATCCCTGGC
AGCTAGACATGGTCCAACCGTAATGGCTGGATTCCAAATTTGTTGCCAATTATGGCTGGCTACTTCTTTG
CTAGCTGATGGACTTGCTGTTGCTGGTCAAGCCGTGCTGGCCTCCGCTTTCGCCAAAAATGATTCAAAAA
AAGTTGCTGCTGCTACATCAAGAGTATTGCAATTGAGTATAGTTCTAGGTATGGGCTTAACTGTCGTTTT
GGGTTTGGCCATGCGTTTCGGCGCCGGAATTTTCACCTCTGACGTGCCTGTGATTCAGGTCATTCACAGA
GGAATACCCTTTGTTGCTGGCACACAGACCATCAACTCTTTGGCCTTCGTCTTTGACGGTATTAACTTCG
GAGCTAGTGATTACAGATATTCCGCTTACTCTATGGTTGCTGTCGCTTCAGTTTCTATCCCATGTCTGTT
ATATTTATCTGCTCATAACGGCTTTATTGGAATTTGGATAGCTTTGACAATCTATATGTCACTTAGAACT
ATCGCTTCTACTTGGAGAATGGGGGCCGCTCGTGGTCCATGGACATTTCTGAGGAACGGTACCTTGGAGG
TTTTGTTCCAGGGTCCACATCATCACCACCATCACCATCATTGAGTCGACCATCATCATCATCATCATTG
AGTTTGTAGCCTTAGACATGACTGTTCCTCAGTTCAAGTTGGGCACTTACGAGAAGACCGGTCTTGCTAG
ATTCTAATCAAGAGGATGTCAGAATGCCATTTGCCTGAGAGATGCAGGCTTCATTTTTGATACTTTTTTA
TTTGTAACCTATATAGTATAGGATTTTTTTTGTCATTTTGTTTCTTCTCGTACGAGCTTGCTCCTGATCA
GCCTATCTCGCAGCTGATGAATATCTTGTGGTAGGGGTTTGGGAAAATCATTCGAGTTTGATGTTTTTCT
TGGTATTTCCCACTCCTCTTCAGAGTACAGAAGATTAAGTGAGACCTTCGTTTGTGCGGATCCCCCACAC
ACCATAGCTTCAAAATGTTTCTACTCCTTTTTTACTCTTCCAGATTTTCTCGGACTCCGCGCATCGCCGT
ACCACTTCAAAACACCCAAGCACAGCATACTAAATTTCCCCTCTTTCTTCCTCTAGGGTGTCGTTAATTA
CCCGTACTAAAGGTTTGGAAAAGAAAAAAGAGACCGCCTCGTTTCTTTTTCTTCGTCGAAAAAGGCAATA
AAAATTTTTATCACGTTTCTTTTTCTTGAAAATTTTTTTTTTTGATTTTTTTCTCTTTCGATGACCTCCC
ATTGATATTTAAGTTAATAAACGGTCTTCAATTTCTCAAGTTTCAGTTTCATTTTTCTTGTTCTATTACA
ACTTTTTTTACTTCTTGCTCATTAGAAAGAAAGCATAGCAATCTAATCTAAGGGCGGTGTTGACAATTAA
TCATCGGCATAGTATATCGGCATAGTATAATACGACAAGGTGAGGAACTAAACCATGGCCAAGTTGACCA
GTGCCGTTCCGGTGCTCACCGCGCGCGACGTCGCCGGAGCGGTCGAGTTCTGGACCGACCGGCTCGGGTT
CTCCCGGGACTTCGTGGAGGACGACTTCGCCGGTGTGGTCCGGGACGACGTGACCCTGTTCATCAGCGCG
GTCCAGGACCAGGTGGTGCCGGACAACACCCTGGCCTGGGTGTGGGTGCGCGGCCTGGACGAGCTGTACG
CCGAGTGGTCGGAGGTCGTGTCCACGAACTTCCGGGACGCCTCCGGGCCGGCCATGACCGAGATCGGCGA
GCAGCCGTGGGGGCGGGAGTTCGCCCTGCGCGACCCGGCCGGCAACTGCGTGCACTTCGTGGCCGAGGAG
CAGGACTGACACGTCCGACGCGGCCCGACGGGTCCGAGGCCTCGGAGATCCGTCCCCCTTTTCCTTTGTC
GATATCATGTAATTAGTTATGTCACGCTTACATTCACGCCCTCCCCCCACATCCGCTCTAACCGAAAAGG
AAGGAGTTAGACAACCTGAAGTCTAGGTCCCTATTTATTTTTTTATAGTTATGTTAGTATTAAGAACGTT
ATTTATATTTCAAATTTTTCTTTTTTTTCTGTACAGACGCGTGTACGCATGTAACATTATACTGAAAACC
TTGCTTGAGAAGGTTTTGGGACGCTCGAAGGCTTTAATTTGCAAGCTGGAGACCAACATGTGAGCAAAAG
GCCAGCAAAAGGCCAGGAACCGTAAAAAGGCCGCGTTGCTGGCGTTTTTCCATAGGCTCCGCCCCCCTGA
CGAGCATCACAAAAATCGACGCTCAAGTCAGAGGTGGCGAAACCCGACAGGACTATAAAGATACCAGGCG
TTTCCCCCTGGAAGCTCCCTCGTGCGCTCTCCTGTTCCGACCCTGCCGCTTACCGGATACCTGTCCGCCT
TTCTCCCTTCGGGAAGCGTGGCGCTTTCTCATAGCTCACGCTGTAGGTATCTCAGTTCGGTGTAGGTCGT
TCGCTCCAAGCTGGGCTGTGTGCACGAACCCCCCGTTCAGCCCGACCGCTGCGCCTTATCCGGTAACTAT
CGTCTTGAGTCCAACCCGGTAAGACACGACTTATCGCCACTGGCAGCAGCCACTGGTAACAGGATTAGCA
GAGCGAGGTATGTAGGCGGTGCTACAGAGTTCTTGAAGTGGTGGCCTAACTACGGCTACACTAGAAGAAC
AGTATTTGGTATCTGCGCTCTGCTGAAGCCAGTTACCTTCGGAAAAAGAGTTGGTAGCTCTTGATCCGGC
AAACAAACCACCGCTGGTAGCGGTGGTTTTTTTGTTTGCAAGCAGCAGATTACGCGCAGAAAAAAAGGAT
CTCAAGAAGATCCTTTGATCTTTTCTACGGGGTCTGACGCTCAGTGGAACGAAAACTCACGTTAAGGGAT
TTTGGTCATGAGATCAGATCTAACATCCAAAGACGAAAGGTTGAATGAAACCTTTTTGCCATCCGACATC
CACAGGTCCATTCTCACACATAAGTGCCAAACGCAACAGGAGGGGATACACTAGCAGCAGACCGTTGCAA
ACGCAGGACCTCCACTCCTCTTCTCCTCAACACCCACTTTTGCCATCGAAAAACCAGCCCAGTTATTGGG
CTTGATTGGAGCTCGCTCATTCCAATTCCTTCTATTAGGCTACTAACACCATGACTTTATTAGCCTGTCT
ATCCTGGCCCCCCTGGCGAGGTTCATGTTTGTTTATTTCCGAATGCAACAAGCTCCGCATTACACCCGAA
CATCACTCCAGATGAGGGCTTTCTGAGTGTGGGGTCAAATAGTTTCATGTTCCCCAAATGGCCCAAAACT
GACAGTTTAAACGCTGTCTTGGAACCTAATATGACAAAAGCGTGATCTCATCCAAGATGAACTAAGTTTG
GTTCGTTGAAATGCTAACGGCCAGTTGGTCAAAAAGAAACTTCCAAAAGTCGGCATACCGTTTGTCTTGT
TTGGTATTGATTGACGAATGCTCAAAAATAATCTCATTAATGCTTAGCGCAGTCTCTCTATCGCTTCTGA
ACCCCGGTGCACCTGTGCCGAAACGCAAATGGGGAAACACCCGCTTTTTGGATGATTATGCATTGTCTCC
ACATTGTATGCTTCCAAGATTCTGGTGGGAATACTGCTGATAGCCTAACGTTCATGATCAAAATTTAACT
GTTCTAACCCCTACTTGACAGCAATATATAAACAGAAGGAAGCTGCCCTGTCTTAAACCTTTTTTTTTAT
CATCATTATTAGCTTACTTTCATAATTGCGACTGGTTCCAATTGACAAGCTTTTGATTTTAACGACTTTT
AACGACAACTTGAGAAGATCAAAAAACAACTAATTATTCGAAACG
Features (pLannotate 1.2.2; 10 found; start..end, strand, type, name):
    135..1664    +  CDS            DTX42: DTX42_ARATH - Also known as FRDL From Arabidopsis thaliana (Mouse-ear cress).
   1731..1748    +  CDS            capTEV™ (fragment): composite tag for in vivo biotinylation, TEV protease cleavage, and 6xHis tagging
   1759..1824    +  CDS            AOX1 (fragment): ALOX1_KOMPC - Experimental evidence at protein level: Swiss-Prot protein existence level 1. Major isoform of alcohol oxidase, which catalyzes the oxidation of methanol to formaldehyde and hydrogen peroxide, the first step in the methanol utilization pathway of methylotrophic yeasts. From Komagataella phaffii (strain ATCC 76273 / CBS 7435 / CECT 11047 / NRRL Y-11430 / Wegner 21-1) (Yeast) (Pichia pastoris).
   1828..2074    +  terminator     AOX1 terminator: Pichia pastoris AOX1; transcription terminator for AOX1
   2095..2502    +  promoter       TEF1 promoter: S. cerevisiae TEF1; promoter for EF-1α
   2509..2556    +  promoter       EM7 promoter: synthetic bacterial promoter&nbsp
   2575..2949    +  CDS            BleoR: antibiotic-binding protein; Sh ble from Streptoalloteichus hindustanus; confers resistance to bleomycin, phleomycin, and Zeocin™
   3015..3262    +  terminator     CYC1 terminator: S. cerevisiae CYC1; transcription terminator for CYC1
   3337..3925    -  rep_origin     ori: high-copy-number ColE1/pMB1/pBR322/pUC origin of replication
   4007..4945    +  promoter       AOX1 promoter: Pichia pastoris AOX1; inducible promoter, regulated by methanol
