[The description below was written by a language model from this plasmid's Addgene catalogue record and pLannotate feature annotations shown in this document.]
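Description:
ZmMATE2 is a yeast expression plasmid built on the pPICZc backbone, a vector designed for methanol-inducible protein production in the methylotrophic yeast Pichia pastoris (Komagataella phaffii). The sequenced record is 4,945 nt. It is propagated in E. coli through a high-copy ColE1/pUC-type origin and carries a single selection cassette that works in both hosts. In this cassette the Sh ble gene, which confers resistance to Zeocin/bleomycin, sits behind tandem promoters and is followed by the CYC1 terminator. The S. cerevisiae TEF1 promoter drives it in yeast, and the synthetic EM7 promoter drives it in bacteria. No yeast replication origin is annotated, which is consistent with pPICZ-type vectors being maintained in Pichia by chromosomal integration rather than episomally.

The insert encodes ZmMATE2, a maize (Zea mays) protein of the MATE (multidrug and toxic compound extrusion) efflux family, introduced by ligation-independent cloning. The automated annotation labels this roughly 1.5 kb reading frame by homology as Arabidopsis DTX42/FRDL, a related MATE transporter, but the catalogue entry identifies it as the maize protein. Transcription is driven by the AOX1 promoter, which is induced by methanol, and ends at the AOX1 terminator. The short AOX1 coding fragment annotated just upstream of the terminator is probably residual AOX1 locus sequence. A C-terminal His tag follows the coding sequence. The annotation detects it as a fragment of a composite tag, but the match is only the length of a 6xHis stretch, so the other elements of that composite tag cannot be assumed to be present. The stated purpose is protein expression in yeast, and the tag would allow metal-affinity purification. The record gives no further downstream application.
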