Addgene plasmid #117094: ZmMATE2
Purpose: protein expression in yeast
Depositing lab: Geoffrey Chang. Depositing organization: University of California, San Diego (UCSD).
Backbone
  Vector backbone: pPICZc
  Vector type: Yeast Expression
Growth in bacteria
  Bacterial resistance: Bleocin (Zeocin), 50 μg/mL
  Growth temperature: 37°C
  Growth strain: DH5alpha
  Copy number: High Copy
Gene/Insert
  Gene/Insert name: ZmMATE2 (alt name: tr|C0PJP2|C0PJP2_MAIZE MATE efflux family protein OS=Zea mays GN=LOC100383875 PE=2 SV=1)
  Promoter: AOX
  Tag / fusion protein: His (C terminal on insert)
  Cloning method: Ligation Independent Cloning
  Sequencing primers: 5′ GACTGGTTCCAATTGACAAGC; 3′ GCAAATGGCATTCTGACATCC
Terms and licenses: Academic/Nonprofit Terms; Industry Terms: Not Available to Industry
How to cite: ZmMATE2 was a gift from Geoffrey Chang (Addgene plasmid # 117094 ; http://n2t.net/addgene:117094 ; RRID:Addgene_117094)
