>Addgene plasmid #117094 | ZmMATE2 | depositor partial sequence | sequence record 220655 | insert
ATGGAGGATAACGGTGCTGCTGCCGCAGCTGCTGCTCCAGCTACGTCTATGCCTGCCGAGAAGAGAGTGG
CAGTCATTCAAGGCGATGCCCCCCCAGAGCCTGCAGCCGGATTATTGCCATGCGGTCCACGAAAAACAGG
CTTGCACTTATTCGTAATGAACATTAGGTCCGTCTTTAAGCTGGACGGTCTGGGTAGTGAGGTATTACGT
ATCGCAGTTCCTGCATCCTTGGCCTTGGCAGCCGATCCTTTGGCTTCTCTAGTGGACACGGCCTTCATCG
GTAGACTTGGTTCTGTCGAAATTGCTGCTGTCGGGGTTAGTATTGCCATCTTTAACCAAGTGTCCAAAGT
CTGTATATATCCACTTGTCTCAGTGACTACTAGTTTTGTAGCAGAAGAAGACGCAATTATTTCAAAAGCC
GTGAGAGGTAATTCTTCACAGGAGGAAGATGTCGAGAAGGCATCTCATGTGGGATTTGACCCTGAAACAT
CAAACCTGCACGCTTCTGGTCCCGCTGGCATGGCAGAATGTGTTAACTCCTGTATCCCAACTGAATGTGC
CGCAGATCCTTCCGGTCGTCAAGGTAGGTGCGAAAAACGTTACGTGCCCTCTGTGACTTCCGCTTTGATT
GTAGGTTCCATTTTGGGTTTATTGCAAGCTGTGTTCTTGGTTCTTTCTGCAAGATTTGTACTAAATATCA
TGGGAGTCAAATCTGGATCTCCAATGCAGGGTCCCGCTGTGAGATATTTAACCATTAGATCCTTAGGTGC
CCCTGCCGTGTTGTTGTCCCTTGCAATGCAAGGTGTGTTTCGTGGTTTTAAGGACACTAAAACTCCCCTA
TATGCCACTGTTGTAGGCGACGCTGCTAATATCATTCTTGACCCTATCTTGATGTTTGTGTGTCACATGG
GGGTCACAGGTGCTGCAATTGCCCATGTTGTTTCCCAGTACATGATCACATTGATCTTGTTGTGTAGACT
GGTCCAACGAGTCCATGTCATCCCACCAAGTATTAAGTCTTTAAAATTCGGCCGATTTCTTGGTTGTGGT
TTTTTGTTGTTGGCTCGTGTTGTTGCCGTTACCTTTTGCGTAACACTTGCTGCATCCCTGGCAGCTAGAC
ATGGTCCAACCGTAATGGCTGGATTCCAAATTTGTTGCCAATTATGGCTGGCTACTTCTTTGCTAGCTGA
TGGACTTGCTGTTGCTGGTCAAGCCGTGCTGGCCTCCGCTTTCGCCAAAAATGATTCAAAAAAAGTTGCT
GCTGCTACATCAAGAGTATTGCAATTGAGTATAGTTCTAGGTATGGGCTTAACTGTCGTTTTGGGTTTGG
CCATGCGTTTCGGCGCCGGAATTTTCACCTCTGACGTGCCTGTGATTCAGGTCATTCACAGAGGAATACC
CTTTGTTGCTGGCACACAGACCATCAACTCTTTGGCCTTCGTCTTTGACGGTATTAACTTCGGAGCTAGT
GATTACAGATATTCCGCTTACTCTATGGTTGCTGTCGCTTCAGTTTCTATCCCATGTCTGTTATATTTAT
CTGCTCATAACGGCTTTATTGGAATTTGGATAGCTTTGACAATCTATATGTCACTTAGAACTATCGCTTC
TACTTGGAGAATGGGGGCCGCTCGTGGTCCATGGACATTTCTGAGGAAC
